Addgene plasmid #209106: pLKO.1-scrCdh20.1 GFP
Purpose: GFP expressing scramble of shRNA targeting Cdh20
Depositing lab: Cagla Eroglu. Depositing organization: Duke University. Publication: delta-Catenin controls astrocyte morphogenesis via layer-specific astrocyte-neuron cadherin interactions. Tan CX, Bindu DS, Hardin EJ, Sakers K, Baumert R, Ramirez JJ, Savage JT, Eroglu C. J Cell Biol. 2023 Nov 6;222(11):e202303138. doi: 10.1083/jcb.202303138. Epub 2023 Sep 14. PubMed 37707499.
Backbone
  Vector backbone: pLKO.1
Growth in bacteria
  Bacterial resistance: Ampicillin, 100 μg/mL
  Growth temperature: 37°C
  Growth strain: NEB Stable
  Copy number: High Copy
Gene/Insert
  Gene/Insert name: scrCdh20.1
  gRNA/shRNA sequence: GTC​GTG​TAC​ACG​TCA​AGG​AGT
Terms and licenses: Academic/Nonprofit Terms; Industry Terms: Not Available to Industry
How to cite: pLKO.1-scrCdh20.1 GFP was a gift from Cagla Eroglu (Addgene plasmid # 209106 ; http://n2t.net/addgene:209106 ; RRID:Addgene_209106)
