[The description below was written by a language model from this plasmid's Addgene catalogue record and pLannotate feature annotations shown in this document.]
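Description:
pLKO.1-scrCdh20.1 GFP is a lentiviral shRNA vector built on the pLKO.1 backbone that serves as a scrambled-sequence control for an shRNA targeting Cdh20 (cadherin-20). It is propagated in E. coli as a high-copy plasmid through a ColE1/pUC-type origin with ampicillin selection (AmpR), and it also carries an f1 origin and an SV40 origin. The 9.4 kb sequence record shows the features of a self-inactivating, third-generation-style transfer vector. These include an RSV promoter fused to a truncated HIV-1 5' LTR, the Ψ packaging signal with a partial gag fragment, the Rev response element within an env fragment, the cPPT/CTS, and a ΔU3 3' LTR followed by an SV40 polyadenylation signal. Producing virus therefore requires packaging and envelope functions supplied in trans.

The payload has two parts. A human U6 RNA polymerase III promoter drives the short hairpin, which here is a scrambled version of the Cdh20-directed sequence; the hairpin itself is not annotated in the feature table. Downstream, a CAG-type arrangement of CMV enhancer, chicken β-actin promoter and chimeric intron drives EGFP, followed by a WPRE to enhance transcript expression. Only a fragment of the hPGK promoter remains, and no puromycin resistance gene is annotated, which suggests the usual pLKO.1 selection cassette was replaced by the fluorescent reporter. A single loxP site lies just after EGFP, and the record does not state its role. EGFP marks transduced or transfected cells and can reveal their shape. The construct thus acts as the negative control alongside the matching Cdh20 knockdown vector, in work concerning cadherin-mediated astrocyte–neuron interactions and astrocyte morphogenesis.
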