Features (pLannotate 1.2.2; 32 found; start..end, strand, type, name):
     47..280     -  misc_feature   RRE: The Rev response element (RRE) of HIV-1 allows for Rev-dependent mRNA export from the nucleus to the cytoplasm.
    426..789     -  CDS            HIV-1 gag (fragment): gag protein from human immunodeficiency virus 1; gag
    773..898     -  misc_feature   HIV-1 Ψ: packaging signal of human immunodeficiency virus type 1
    945..1125    -  LTR            5' LTR (truncated): truncated 5' long terminal repeat (LTR) from HIV-1
   1126..1352    -  promoter       RSV promoter: Rous sarcoma virus enhancer/promoter
   1380..1398    -  promoter       T3 promoter: promoter for bacteriophage T3 RNA polymerase
   1443..1459    -  protein_bind   lac operator: The lac repressor binds to the lac operator to inhibit transcription in E. coli. This inhibition can be relieved by adding lactose or isopropyl-β-D-thiogalactopyranoside (IPTG). lac repressor encoded by lacI
   1467..1497    -  promoter       lac promoter: promoter for the E. coli lac operon
   1512..1533    -  protein_bind   CAP binding site: CAP binding activates transcription in the presence of cAMP. E. coli catabolite activator protein
   1546..1638    -  CDS            lacI (fragment): lac repressor; lacI; The lac repressor binds to the lac operator to inhibit transcription in E. coli. This inhibition can be relieved by adding lactose or isopropyl-β-D-thiogalactopyranoside (IPTG).
   1821..2409    -  rep_origin     ori: high-copy-number ColE1/pMB1/pBR322/pUC origin of replication
   2580..3440    -  CDS            AmpR: β-lactamase; bla; confers resistance to ampicillin, carbenicillin, and related antibiotics
   3441..3545    -  promoter       AmpR promoter: bla
   3598..4026    -  rep_origin     f1 ori (sequence partly withheld): f1 bacteriophage origin of replication; arrow indicates direction of (+) strand synthesis
   4031..4186    -  CDS            lacZα (fragment): LacZα fragment of β-galactosidase; lacZ fragment
   4194..4212    +  promoter       T7 promoter: promoter for bacteriophage T7 RNA polymerase
   4233..4368    -  rep_origin     SV40 ori: SV40 origin of replication
   4408..4529    -  polyA_signal   SV40 poly(A) signal: SV40 polyadenylation signal
   4601..4834    -  LTR            3' LTR (ΔU3): self-inactivating 3' long terminal repeat (LTR) from HIV-1
   4836..5021    -  CDS            nef (fragment): NEF_HV1Z2 - Experimental evidence at protein level: Swiss-Prot protein existence level 1. Extracellular Nef protein targets CD4(+) T-lymphocytes for apoptosis by interacting with CXCR4 surface receptors. From Human immunodeficiency virus type 1 group M subtype D (isolate Z2/CDC-Z34) (HIV-1).
   5023..5042    -  misc_feature   MCS (fragment): pBluescript multiple cloning site
   5043..5631    -  misc_feature   WPRE: woodchuck hepatitis virus posttranscriptional regulatory element
   5631..5654    -  misc_feature   MCS (fragment): pBluescript multiple cloning site
   5687..5720    -  protein_bind   loxP: Cre-mediated recombination occurs in the 8-bp core sequence (GCATACAT). Cre recombinase
   5743..6459    -  CDS            EGFP: EGFP is a basic (constitutively fluorescent) green fluorescent protein published in 1996, derived from Aequorea victoria. It is reported to be a rapidly-maturing weak dimer with moderate acid sensitivity.
   6542..7558    -  intron         chimeric intron: chimera between introns from chicken β-actin and rabbit β-globin
   7559..7835    -  promoter       chicken β-actin promoter: No description available
   7837..8140    -  enhancer       CMV enhancer: human cytomegalovirus immediate early enhancer
   8197..8458    -  promoter       hPGK promoter (fragment): human phosphoglycerate kinase 1 promoter
   8507..8624    -  misc_feature   cPPT/CTS: central polypurine tract and central termination sequence of HIV-1
   8729..8969    -  promoter       U6 promoter: RNA polymerase III promoter for human U6 snRNA
   9018..9449    -  CDS            env (fragment): ENV_HV1H2 - Experimental evidence at protein level: Swiss-Prot protein existence level 1. [Transmembrane protein gp41]: Acts as a class I viral fusion protein. Under the current model, the protein has at least 3 conformational states: pre-fusion native state, pre-hairpin intermediate state, and post-fusion hairpin state. During fusion of viral and target intracellular membranes, the coiled coil regions (heptad repeats) assume a trimer-of-hairpins structure, positioning the fusion peptide in close proximity to the C-terminal region of the ectodomain. The formation of this structure appears to d
>Addgene plasmid #209106 | pLKO.1-scrCdh20.1 GFP | addgene full sequence | sequence record 425229 | Addgene NGS Result
CACAGCAGTGGTGCAAATGAGTTTTCCAGAGCAACCCCAAATCCCCAGGAGCTGTTGATCCTTTAGGTAT
CTTTCCACAGCCAGGATTCTTGCCTGGAGCTGCTTGATGCCCCAGACTGTGAGTTGCAACAGATGCTGTT
GCGCCTCAATAGCCCTCAGCAAATTGTTCTGCTGCTGCACTATACCAGACAATAATTGTCTGGCCTGTAC
CGTCAGCGTCATTGACGCTGCGCCCATAGTGCTTCCTGCTGCTCCCAAGAACCCAAGGAACAAAGCTCCT
ATTCCCACTGCTCTTTTTTCTCTCTGCACCACTCTTCTCTTTGCCTTGGTGGGTGCTACTCCTAATGGTT
CAATTTTTACTACTTTATATTTATATAATTCACTTCTCCAATTGTCCCTCATATCTCCTCCTCCAGGTCT
GAAGATCAGCGGCCGCTTGCTGTGCGGTGGTCTTACTTTTGTTTTGCTCTTCCTCTATCTTGTCTAAAGC
TTCCTTGGTGTCTTTTATCTCTATCCTTTGATGCACACAATAGAGGGTTGCTACTGTATTATATAATGAT
CTAAGTTCTTCTGATCCTGTCTGAAGGGATGGTTGTAGCTGTCCCAGTATTTGTCTACAGCCTTCTGATG
TTTCTAACAGGCCAGGATTAACTGCGAATCGTTCTAGCTCCCTGCTTGCCCATACTATATGTTTTAATTT
ATATTTTTTCTTTCCCCCTGGCCTTAACCGAATTTTTTCCCATCGCGATCTAATTCTCCCCCGCTTAATA
CTGACGCTCTCGCACCCATCTCTCTCCTTCTAGCCTCCGCTAGTCAAAATTTTTGGCGTACTCACCAGTC
GCCGCCCCTCGCCTCTTGCCGTGCGCGCTTCAGCAAGCCGAGTCCTGCGTCGAGAGAGCTCCTCTGGTTT
CCCTTTCGCTTTCAAGTCCCTGTTCGGGCGCCACTGCTAGAGATTTTCCACACTGACTAAAAGGGTCTGA
GGGATCTCTAGTTACCAGAGTCACACAACAGACGGGCACACACTACTTGAAGCACTCAAGGCAAGCTTTA
TTGAGGCTTAAGCAGTGGGTTCCCTAGTTAGCCAGAGAGCTCCCAGGCTCAGATCTGGTCTAACCAGAGA
GACCCGTTTATGTATCGAGCTAGGCACTTAAATACAATATCTCTGCAATGCGGCAATTCAGTGGTTCGTC
CAATCCATGTCAGACCCGTCTGTTGCCTTCCTAATAAGGCACGATCGTACCACCTTACTTCCACCAATCG
GCATGCACGGTGCTTTTTCTCTCCTTGTAAGGCATGTTGCTAACTCATCGTTACCATGTTGCAAGACTAC
AAGAGTATTGCATAAGACTACATTAAGCTTGCAGCTCCAGCTTTTGTTCCCTTTAGTGAGGGTTAATTGC
GCGCTTGGCGTAATCATGGTCATAGCTGTTTCCTGTGTGAAATTGTTATCCGCTCACAATTCCACACAAC
ATACGAGCCGGAAGCATAAAGTGTAAAGCCTGGGGTGCCTAATGAGTGAGCTAACTCACATTAATTGCGT
TGCGCTCACTGCCCGCTTTCCAGTCGGGAAACCTGTCGTGCCAGCTGCATTAATGAATCGGCCAACGCGC
GGGGAGAGGCGGTTTGCGTATTGGGCGCTCTTCCGCTTCCTCGCTCACTGACTCGCTGCGCTCGGTCGTT
CGGCTGCGGCGAGCGGTATCAGCTCACTCAAAGGCGGTAATACGGTTATCCACAGAATCAGGGGATAACG
CAGGAAAGAACATGTGAGCAAAAGGCCAGCAAAAGGCCAGGAACCGTAAAAAGGCCGCGTTGCTGGCGTT
TTTCCATAGGCTCCGCCCCCCTGACGAGCATCACAAAAATCGACGCTCAAGTCAGAGGTGGCGAAACCCG
ACAGGACTATAAAGATACCAGGCGTTTCCCCCTGGAAGCTCCCTCGTGCGCTCTCCTGTTCCGACCCTGC
CGCTTACCGGATACCTGTCCGCCTTTCTCCCTTCGGGAAGCGTGGCGCTTTCTCATAGCTCACGCTGTAG
GTATCTCAGTTCGGTGTAGGTCGTTCGCTCCAAGCTGGGCTGTGTGCACGAACCCCCCGTTCAGCCCGAC
CGCTGCGCCTTATCCGGTAACTATCGTCTTGAGTCCAACCCGGTAAGACACGACTTATCGCCACTGGCAG
CAGCCACTGGTAACAGGATTAGCAGAGCGAGGTATGTAGGCGGTGCTACAGAGTTCTTGAAGTGGTGGCC
TAACTACGGCTACACTAGAAGAACAGTATTTGGTATCTGCGCTCTGCTGAAGCCAGTTACCTTCGGAAAA
AGAGTTGGTAGCTCTTGATCCGGCAAACAAACCACCGCTGGTAGCGGTGGTTTTTTTGTTTGCAAGCAGC
AGATTACGCGCAGAAAAAAAGGATCTCAAGAAGATCCTTTGATCTTTTCTACGGGGTCTGACGCTCAGTG
GAACGAAAACTCACGTTAAGGGATTTTGGTCATGAGATTATCAAAAAGGATCTTCACCTAGATCCTTTTA
AATTAAAAATGAAGTTTTAAATCAATCTAAAGTATATATGAGTAAACTTGGTCTGACAGTTACCAATGCT
TAATCAGTGAGGCACCTATCTCAGCGATCTGTCTATTTCGTTCATCCATAGTTGCCTGACTCCCCGTCGT
GTAGATAACTACGATACGGGAGGGCTTACCATCTGGCCCCAGTGCTGCAATGATACCGCGAGACCCACGC
TCACCGGCTCCAGATTTATCAGCAATAAACCAGCCAGCCGGAAGGGCCGAGCGCAGAAGTGGTCCTGCAA
CTTTATCCGCCTCCATCCAGTCTATTAATTGTTGCCGGGAAGCTAGAGTAAGTAGTTCGCCAGTTAATAG
TTTGCGCAACGTTGTTGCCATTGCTACAGGCATCGTGGTGTCACGCTCGTCGTTTGGTATGGCTTCATTC
AGCTCCGGTTCCCAACGATCAAGGCGAGTTACATGATCCCCCATGTTGTGCAAAAAAGCGGTTAGCTCCT
TCGGTCCTCCGATCGTTGTCAGAAGTAAGTTGGCCGCAGTGTTATCACTCATGGTTATGGCAGCACTGCA
TAATTCTCTTACTGTCATGCCATCCGTAAGATGCTTTTCTGTGACTGGTGAGTACTCAACCAAGTCATTC
TGAGAATAGTGTATGCGGCGACCGAGTTGCTCTTGCCCGGCGTCAATACGGGATAATACCGCGCCACATA
GCAGAACTTTAAAAGTGCTCATCATTGGAAAACGTTCTTCGGGGCGAAAACTCTCAAGGATCTTACCGCT
GTTGAGATCCAGTTCGATGTAACCCACTCGTGCACCCAACTGATCTTCAGCATCTTTTACTTTCACCAGC
GTTTCTGGGTGAGCAAAAACAGGAAGGCAAAATGCCGCAAAAAAGGGAATAAGGGCGACACGGAAATGTT
GAATACTCATACTCTTCCTTTTTCAATATTATTGAAGCATTTATCAGGGTTATTGTCTCATGAGCGGATA
CATATTTGAATGTATTTAGAAAAATAAACAAATAGGGGTTCCGCGCACATTTCCCCGAAAAGTGCCACCT
AAATTGTAAGCGTTAATATTTTGTTAAAATTCGCGTTAAATTTTTGTTAAATCAGCTCATTTTTTAACCA
ATAGGCCGAAATCGGCAAAATCCCTTATAAATCAAAAGAATAGACCGAGATAGGGT
[37 nt withheld, positions 3697-3733]
AAAGAACGTGGACTCCAACGTCAAAGG
[49 nt withheld, positions 3761-3809]
T
[91 nt withheld, positions 3811-3901]
G
[124 nt withheld, positions 3903-4026]
CCCATTCGCCATTCAGGCTGCGCAACTGTTGGGAAGGGCGATCGGTGCGGGCCTCTTCGCTATTACGCCA
GCTGGCGAAAGGGGGATGTGCTGCAAGGCGATTAAGTTGGGTAACGCCAGGGTTTTCCCAGTCACGACGT
TGTAAAACGACGGCCAGTGAGCGCGCGTAATACGACTCACTATAGGGCGAATTGGGTACGTCCCTAGGCC
TCCAAAAAAGCCTCCTCACTACTTCTGGAATAGCTCAGAGGCCGAGGCGGCCTCGGCCTCTGCATAAATA
AAAAAAATTAGTCAGCCATGGGGCGGAGAATGGGCGGAACTGGGCGGAGTTAGGGGCGGGATGGGCGGAG
TTAGGGGCGGGATAGCTAGAGCCAGACATGATAAGATACATTGATGAGTTTGGACAAACCACAACTAGAA
TGCAGTGAAAAAAATGCTTTATTTGTGAAATTTGTGATGCTATTGCTTTATTTGTAACCATTATAAGCTG
CAATAAACAAGTTCCTCTCACTCTCTGATATTCATTTCTTTGCAAGTTATAAATACTGAATAATAAGATG
ACATGAACTACTACTGCTAGAGATTTTCCACACTGACTAAAAGGGTCTGAGGGATCTCTAGTTACCAGAG
TCACACAACAGACGGGCACACACTACTTGAAGCACTCAAGGCAAGCTTTATTGAGGCTTAAGCAGTGGGT
TCCCTAGTTAGCCAGAGAGCTCCCAGGCTCAGATCTGGTCTAACCAGAGAGACCCAGTACAAGCAAAAAG
CAGATCTTGTCTTCGTTGGGAGTGAATTAGCCCTTCCAGTCCCCCCTTTTCTTTTAAAAAGTGGCTAAGA
TCTACAGCTGCCTTGTAAGTCATTGGTCTTAAAGGTACCTGAGGTGTGACTGGAAAACCCACCTCCTCCT
CCTCTTGTGCTTCTAGCCAGGCACAATCAGCATTGGTAGCTGCTGTATTGCTACTTGTGATTGCTCCATG
TTTTTCTAGGTCTCGATCGAGGTCGACGGTATCGATGCGGGGAGGCGGCCCAAAGGGAGATCCGACTCGT
CTGAGGGCGAAGGCGAAGACGCGGAAGAGGCCGCAGAGCCGGCAGCAGGCCGCGGGAAGGAAGGTCCGCT
GGATTGAGGGCCGAAGGGACGTAGCAGAAGGACGTCCCGCGCAGAATCCAGGTGGCAACACAGGCGAGCA
GCCAAGGAAAGGACGATGATTTCCCCGACAACACCACGGAATTGTCAGTGCCCAACAGCCGAGCCCCTGT
CCAGCAGCGGGCAAGGCAGGCGGCGATGAGTTCCGCCGTGGCAATAGGGAGGGGGAAAGCGAAAGTCCCG
GAAAGGAGCTGACAGGTGGTGGCAATGCCCCAACCAGTGGGGGTTGCGTCAGCAAACACAGTGCACACCA
CGCCACGTTGCCTGACAACGGGCCACAACTCCTCATAAAGAGACAGCAACCAGGATTTATACAAGGAGGA
GAAAATGAAAGCCATACGGGAAGCAATAGCATGATACAAAGGCATTAAAGCAGCGTATCCACATAGCGTA
AAAGGAGCAACATAGTTAAGAATACCAGTCAATCTTTCACAAATTTTGTAATCCAGAGGTTGATTATCGA
TAAGCTTGATATCGAATTGTACCTAGTGGAACCGGAACCCTTAAACATGTATAACTTCGTATAATGTATG
CTATACGAAGTTATTAGGTCCCTCGACGAATTCCTACTTGTACAGCTCGTCCATGCCGAGAGTGATCCCG
GCGGCGGTCACGAACTCCAGCAGGACCATGTGATCGCGCTTCTCGTTGGGGTCTTTGCTCAGGGCGGACT
GGGTGCTCAGGTAGTGGTTGTCGGGCAGCAGCACGGGGCCGTCGCCGATGGGGGTGTTCTGCTGGTAGTG
GTCGGCGAGCTGCACGCTGCCGTCCTCGATGTTGTGGCGGATCTTGAAGTTCACCTTGATGCCGTTCTTC
TGCTTGTCGGCCATGATATAGACGTTGTGGCTGTTGTAGTTGTACTCCAGCTTGTGCCCCAGGATGTTGC
CGTCCTCCTTGAAGTCGATGCCCTTCAGCTCGATGCGGTTCACCAGGGTGTCGCCCTCGAACTTCACCTC
GGCGCGGGTCTTGTAGTTGCCGTCGTCCTTGAAGAAGATGGTGCGCTCCTGGACGTAGCCTTCGGGCATG
GCGGACTTGAAGAAGTCGTGCTGCTTCATGTGGTCGGGGTAGCGGCTGAAGCACTGCACGCCGTAGGTCA
GGGTGGTCACGAGGGTGGGCCAGGGCACGGGCAGCTTGCCGGTGGTGCAGATGAACTTCAGGGTCAGCTT
GCCGTAGGTGGCATCGCCCTCGCCCTCGCCGGACACGCTGAACTTGTGGCCGTTTACGTCGCCGTCCAGC
TCGACCAGGATGGGCACCACCCCGGTGAACAGCTCCTCGCCCTTGCTCACCATGGTGGCGACCGGTAGCG
CTAGCGGCCGCGAATTCTTTGCCAAAATGATGAGACAGCACAATAACCAGCACGTTGCCCAGGAGCTGTA
GGAAAAAGAAGAAGGCATGAACATGGTTAGCAGAGGCTCTAGAGCCGCCGGTCACACGCCAGAAGCCGAA
CCCCGCCCTGCCCCGTCCCCCCCGAAGGCAGCCGTCCCCCCGCGGACAGCCCCGAGGCTGGAGAGGGAGA
AGGGGACGGCGGCGCGGCGACGCACGAAGGCCCTCCCCGCCCATTTCCTTCCTGCCGGCGCCGCACCGCT
TCGCCCCGCGCCCGCTAGAGGGGGTGCGGCGGCGCCTCCCAGATTTCGGCTCCGCACAGATTTGGGACAA
AGGAAGTCCCTGCGCCCTCTCGCACGATTACCATAAAAGGCAATGGCTGCGGCTCGCCGCGCCTCGACAG
CCGCCGGCGCTCCGGGGGCCGCCGCGCCCCTCCCCCGAGCCCTCCCCGGCCCGAGGCGGCCCCGCCCCGC
CCGGCACCCCCACCTGCCGCCACCCCCCGCCCGGCACGGCGAGCCCCGCGCCACGCCCCGTACGGAGCCC
CGCACCCGAAGCCGGGCCGTGCTCAGCAACTCGGGGAGGGGGGTGCAGGGGGGGTTGCAGCCCGACCGAC
GCGCCCACACCCCCTGCTCACCCCCCCACGCACACACCCCGCACGCAGCCTTTGTTCCCCTCGCAGCCCC
CCCCGCACCGCGGGGCACCGCCCCCGGCCGCGCTCCCCTCGCGCACACTGCGGAGCGCACAAAGCCCCGC
GCCGCGCCCGCAGCGCTCACAGCCGCCGGGCAGCGCGGAGCCGCACGCGGCGCTCCCCACGCACACACAC
ACGCACGCACCCCCCGAGCCGCTCCCCCCGCACAAAGGGCCCTCCCGGAGCCCCTCAAGGCTTTCACGCA
GCCACAGAAAAGAAACAAGCCGTCATTAAACCAAGCGCTAATTACAGCCCGGAGGAGAAGGGCCGTCCCG
CCCGCTCACCTGTGGGAGTAACGCGGTCAGTCAGAGCCGGGGCGGGCGGCGCGAGGCGGCGGCGGAGCGG
GGCACGGGGCGAAGGCAGCGCGCAGCGACTCCCGCCCGCCGCGCGCTTCGCTTTTTATAGGGCCGCCGCC
GCCGCCGCCTCGCCATAAAAGGAAACTTTCGGAGCGCGCCGCTCTGATTGGCTGCCGCCGCACCTCTCCG
CCTCGCCCCGCCCCGCCCCTCGCCCCGCCCCGCCCCGCCTGGCGCGCGCCCCCCCCCCCCCCCGCCCCCA
TCGCTGCACAAAATAATTAAAAAATAAATAAATACAAAATTGGGGGTGGGGAGGGGGGGGAGATGGGGAG
AGTGAAGCAGAACGTGGGGCTCACCTCGACCATGGTAATAGCGATGACTAATACGTAGATGTACTGCCAA
GTAGGAAAGTCCCATAAGGTCATGTACTGGGCATAATGCCAGGCGGGCCATTTACCGTCATTGACGTCAA
TAGGGGGCGTACTTGGCATATGATACACTTGATGTACTGCCAAGTGGGCAGTTTACCGTAAATACTCCAC
CCATTGACGTCAATGGAAAGTCCCTATTGGCGTTACTATGGGAACATACGTCATTATTGACGTCAATGGG
CGGGGGTCGTTGGGCGGTCAGCCAGGCGGGCCATTTACCGTAAGTTATGTAACGCGGAACTCCATATATG
GGCTATGAACTAATGACCCCGTAATTGATTACTATTAATAACTAGTGAGACGTGCGGCTTCCGTTTGTCA
CGTCCGGCACGCCGCGAACCGCAAGGAACCTTCCCGACTTAGGGGCGGAGCAGGAAGCGTCGCCGGGGGG
CCCACAAGGGTAGCGGCGAAGATCCGGGTGACGCTGCGAACGGACGTGAAGAATGTGCGAGACCCAGGGT
CGGCGCCGCTGCGTTTCCCGGAACCACGCCCAGAGCAGCCGCGTCCCTGCGCAAACCCAGGGCTGCCTTG
GAAAAGGCGCAACCCCAACCCCCTCGAGCCGCGGCCAAAGTGGATCTCTGCTGTCCCTGTAATAAACCCG
AAAATTTTGAATTTTTGTAATTTGTTTTTGTAATTCTTTAGTTTGTATGTCTGTTGCTATTATGTCTACT
ATTCTTTCCCCTGCACTGTACCCCCCAATCCCCCCTTTTCTTTTAAAATTGTGGATGAATACTGCCATTT
GTCTCGAGGTCGAGAATTCAAAAAGTCGTGTACACGTCAAGGAGTCTCGAGACTCCTTGACGTGTACACG
ACCCGGTGTTTCGTCCTTTCCACAAGATATATAAAGCCAAGAAATCGAAATACTTTCAAGTTACGGTAAG
CATATGATAGTCCATTTTAAAACATAATTTTAAAACTGCAAACTACCCAAGAAATTATTACTTTCTACGT
CACGTATTTTGTACTAATATCTTTGTGTTTACAGTCAAATTAATTCCAATTATCTCTCTAACAGCCTTGT
ATCGTATATGCAAATATGAAGGAATCATGGGAAATAGGCCCTCGGTGAAGGGGGCGGCCGCTCGAGGCTA
GTCTCGTGATCGATACCGTCGAGATCCGTTCACTAATCGAATGGATCTGTCTCTGTCTCTCTCTCCACCT
TCTTCTTCTATTCCTTCGGGCCTGTCGGGTCCCCTCGGGGTTGGGAGGTGGGTCTGAAACGATAATGGTG
AATATCCCTGCCTAACTCTATTCACTATAGAAAGTACAGCAAAAACTATTCTTAAACCTACCAAGCCTCC
TACTATCATTATGAATAATTTTATATACCACAGCCAATTTGTTATGTTAAACCAATTCCACAAACTTGCC
CATTTATCTAATTCCAATAATTCTTGTTCATTCTTTTCTTGCTGGTTTTGCGATTCTTCAATTAAGGAGT
GTATTAAGCTTGTGTAATTGTTAATTTCTCTGTCCCACTCCATCCAGGTCGTGTGATTCCAAATCTGTTC
CAGAGATTTATTACTCCAACTAGCATTCCAAGG
